>Addgene plasmid #23803 | pDONR223-STK40 | depositor partial sequence | sequence record 10845 | Author sequence
ATGAAGCGGAGAGCATCAGACAGAGGAGCTGGGGAAACGTCGGCCAGGGCCAAGGCTCTAGGAAGTGGGA
TTTCTGGAAATAATGCAAAGAGAGCTGGACCATTCATCCTTGGTCCCCGTCTGGGCAACTCACCGGTGCC
AAGCATAGTGCAGTGTTTGGCGAGGAAAGATGGCACGGATGACTTCTATCAGCTGAAGATCCTGACCCTG
GAGGAGAGGGGGGACCAAGGCATAGAGAGCCAGGAAGAGCGGCAGGGCAAGATGCTGCTGCACACCGAGT
ACTCACTGCTGTCTCTCCTGCACACGCAGGATGGCGTGGTGCACCACCACGGCCTCTTCCAGGACCGCAC
CTGTGAAATCGTTGAGGACACAGAATCCAGCCGGATGGTTAAGAAGATGAAGAAGCGCATCTGCCTCGTC
CTGGACTGCCTCTGTGCTCATGACTTCAGCGATAAGACCGCTGACCTCATCAACCTGCAGCACTACGTCA
TCAAGGAGAAGAGGCTCAGCGAGAGGGAGACTGTGGTAATCTTCTACGACGTGGTCCGCGTGGTGGAGGC
CCTGCACCAGAAAAATATCGTGCACAGAGACCTGAAGCTGGGGAACATGGTGCTCAACAAGAGGACACAT
CGGATAACCATCACCAACTTCTGCCTCGGGAAGCATCTGGTGAGCGAGGGGGACCTGCTGAAGGACCAGA
GAGGGAGCCCTGCCTACATCAGTCCCGACGTGCTCAGCGGCCGGCCGTACCGTGGCAAGCCCAGTGACAT
GTGGGCCCTGGGCGTGGTGCTCTTCACCATGCTGTATGGCCAGTTCCCCTTCTACGACAGCATCCCGCAG
GAGCTCTTCCGCAAGATCAAGGCTGCCGAGTATACCATTCCTGAGGATGGACGGGTTTCTGAGAACACCG
TGTGTCTCATCCGGAAGCTGCTGGTCCTTGACCCCCAGCAGCGCCTGGCCGCCGCCGACGTCCTGGAGGC
CCTCAGTGCCATCATTGCATCATGGCAGTCCCTGTCATCTCTGAGTGGGCCTTTGCAAGTGGTTCCTGAC
ATTGATGACCAAATGAGCAATGCGGATAGCTCCCAGGAGGCGAAGGTGACGGAGGAGTGCTCCCAGTACG
AGTTTGAGAACTACATGCGTCAGCAGCTGCTGCTGGCCGAGGAGAAGAGCTCCATCCATGACGCCCGGAG
CTGGGTACCCAAGCGGCAGTTCGGCAGCGCACCACCGGTGCGACGGCTGGGCCACGACGCACAGCCCATG
ACCTCCTTGGACACGGCCATCCTGGCGCAGCGCTACCTGCGGAAATAA
