>Addgene plasmid #23803 | pDONR223-STK40 | addgene partial sequence | sequence record 29558 | 23803 with M13pUC-fwd
CGGGCCCAATAATGATTTTATTTTGACTGATAGTGACCTGTTCGTTGCAACAAATTGATGAGCAATGCTT
TTTTATAATGCCAACTTTGTACAAAAAAGTTGGCATGAAGCGGAGAGCATCAGACAGAGGAGCTGGGGAA
ACGTCGGCCAGGGCCAAGGCTCTAGGAAGTGGGATTTCTGGAAATAATGCAAAGAGAGCTGGACCATTCA
TCCTTGGTCCCCGTCTGGGCAACTCACCGGTGCCAAGCATAGTGCAGTGTTTGGCGAGGAAAGATGGCAC
GGATGACTTCTATCAGCTGAAGATCCTGACCCTGGAGGAGAGGGGGGACCAAGGCATAGAGAGCCAGGAA
GAGCGGCAGGGCAAGATGCTGCTGCACACCGAGTACTCACTGCTGTCTCTCCTGCACACGCAGGATGGCG
TGGTGCACCACCACGGCCTCTTCCAGGACCGCACCTGTGAAATCGTTGAGGACACAGAATCCAGCCGGAT
GGTTAAGAAGATGAAGAAGCGCATCTGCCTCGTCCTGGACTGCCTCTGTGCTCATGACTTCAGCGATAAG
ACCGCTGACCTCATCAACCTGCAGCACTACGTCATCAAGGAGAAGAGGCTCAGCGAGAGGGAGACTGTGG
TAATCTTCTACGACGTGGTCCGCGTGGTGGAGGCCCTGCACCAGAAAAATATCGTGCACAGAGACCTGAA
GCTGGGGAACATGGTGCTCAACAAGAGGACACATCGGATAACCATCACCAACTTCTGCCTCGGGAAGCAT
CTGGTGAGCGAGGGGGACCTGCTGA
