[The description below was written by a language model from this plasmid's Addgene catalogue record.]
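Description:
pDONR223-STK40 is a Gateway entry-type clone built on the pDONR223 donor vector backbone (about 5 kb without insert), carrying the open reading frame of human STK40, a Ser/Thr-like kinase also known as SHIK or SgK495. The insert is recorded as 1308 bp and was introduced by Gateway recombination cloning. The plasmid is maintained in E. coli at high copy number under spectinomycin selection. No feature table accompanies the record, so the origin of replication and the exact recombination sites flanking the ORF are not listed, although a clone made in a Gateway donor vector would normally have the ORF bracketed by att sites that allow its transfer by recombination. M13 forward and reverse primer sites on either side of the insert serve for sequence verification.

The key design feature is that the STK40 ORF lacks a stop codon. This "open" configuration lets the coding sequence be recombined into a destination vector that supplies a C-terminal epitope tag of choice together with a stop codon. The record names no promoter, and the depositors state that the plasmid should not be used directly for transfection. It serves instead as a shuttle or source clone. The depositors point to a companion set of four custom lentiviral destination vectors (pLX301 to pLX304), obtained separately, for expressing such ORFs in mammalian cells. The clone belongs to a kit of ORF plasmids and is associated with a study of resistance to RAF inhibition through MAP kinase pathway reactivation, consistent with use in gain-of-function expression experiments.
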