Addgene plasmid #23803: pDONR223-STK40
Depositing lab: William Hahn & David Root. Depositing organization: Dana-Farber Cancer Institute. Publication: COT drives resistance to RAF inhibition through MAP kinase pathway reactivation. Johannessen CM, Boehm JS, Kim SY, Thomas SR, Wardwell L, Johnson LA, Emery CM, Stransky N, Cogdill AP, Barretina J, Caponigro G, Hieronymus H, Murray RR, Salehi-Ashtiani K, Hill DE, Vidal M, Zhao JJ, Yang X, Alkan O, Kim S, Harris JL, Wilson CJ, Myer VE, Finan PM, Root DE, Roberts TM, Golub T, Flaherty KT, Dummer R, Weber BL, Sellers WR, Schlegel R, Wargo JA, Hahn WC, Garraway LA. Nature. 2010 Dec 16;468(7326):968-72. doi: 10.1038/nature09627 PubMed 21107320.
Backbone
  Vector backbone: pDONR223
  Backbone manufacturer: Invitrogen
  Backbone size w/o insert (bp): 5005
  Vector type: Gateway Donor vector
Growth in bacteria
  Bacterial resistance: Spectinomycin, 50 μg/mL
  Growth temperature: 37°C
  Growth strain: DH5alpha
  Copy number: High Copy
Gene/Insert
  Gene/Insert name: STK40 (alt name: Ser/Thr-like kinase)
  Species: H. sapiens (human)
  Insert size (bp): 1308
  Entrez Gene: STK40 (a.k.a. SHIK, SgK495)
  Cloning method: Gateway Cloning
  Sequencing primers: 5′ M13pUC-fwd; 3′ M13rev
Terms and licenses: Academic/Nonprofit Terms; Industry Terms: Not Available to Industry
Depositor comments: The ORF has no Stop codon. This design enables easy recombination into a destination vector to add an epitope tag of choice and Stop codon to the ORF. Do NOT use this plasmid directly for transfections. A set of 4 custom lentiviral vectors is available ( pLX301 (http://www.addgene.org/25895/) , pLX302 (http://www.addgene.org/25896/) , pLX303 (http://www.addgene.org/25897/) , pLX304 (http://www.addgene.org/25890/) ) to be used to express these ORFs in mammalian cells. These plasmids are not included in the kit and must be ordered separately.
How to cite: pDONR223-STK40 was a gift from William Hahn & David Root (Addgene plasmid # 23803 ; http://n2t.net/addgene:23803 ; RRID:Addgene_23803)
